>Addgene plasmid #205994 | pLV-CMV-KIF2C | addgene full sequence | sequence record 409804 | Addgene NGS Result
GGAAGGGCTAATTCACTCCCAAAGAAGACAAGATATCCTTGATCTGTGGATCTACCACACACAAGGCTAC
TTCCCTGATTAGCAGAACTACACACCAGGGCCAGGGGTCAGATATCCACTGACCTTTGGATGGTGCTACA
AGCTAGTACCAGTTGAGCCAGATAAGGTAGAAGAGGCCAATAAAGGAGAGAACACCAGCTTGTTACACCC
TGTGAGCCTGCATGGGATGGATGACCCGGAGAGAGAAGTGTTAGAGTGGAGGTTTGACAGCCGCCTAGCA
TTTCATCACGTGGCCCGAGAGCTGCATCCGGAGTACTTCAAGAACTGCTGATATCGAGCTTGCTACAAGG
GACTTTCCGCTGGGGACTTTCCAGGGAGGCGTGGCCTGGGCGGGACTGGGGAGTGGCGAGCCCTCAGATC
CTGCATATAAGCAGCTGCTTTTTGCCTGTACTGGGTCTCTCTGGTTAGACCAGATCTGAGCCTGGGAGCT
CTCTGGCTAACTAGGGAACCCACTGCTTAAGCCTCAATAAAGCTTGCCTTGAGTGCTTCAAGTAGTGTGT
GCCCGTCTGTTGTGTGACTCTGGTAACTAGAGATCCCTCAGACCCTTTTAGTCAGTGTGGAAAATCTCTA
GCAGTGGCGCCCGAACAGGGACTTGAAAGCGAAAGGGAAACCAGAGGAGCTCTCTCGACGCAGGACTCGG
CTTGCTGAAGCGCGCACGGCAAGAGGCGAGGGGCGGCGACTGGTGAGTACGCCAAAAATTTTGACTAGCG
GAGGCTAGAAGGAGAGAGATGGGTGCGAGAGCGTCAGTATTAAGCGGGGGAGAATTAGATCGCGATGGGA
AAAAATTCGGTTAAGGCCAGGGGGAAAGAAAAAATATAAATTAAAACATATAGTATGGGCAAGCAGGGAG
CTAGAACGATTCGCAGTTAATCCTGGCCTGTTAGAAACATCAGAAGGCTGTAGACAAATACTGGGACAGC
TACAACCATCCCTTCAGACAGGATCAGAAGAACTTAGATCATTATATAATACAGTAGCAACCCTCTATTG
TGTGCATCAAAGGATAGAGATAAAAGACACCAAGGAAGCTTTAGACAAGATAGAGGAAGAGCAAAACAAA
AGTAAGACCACCGCACAGCAAGCGGCCGGCCGCTGATCTTCAGACCTGGAGGAGGAGATATGAGGGACAA
TTGGAGAAGTGAATTATATAAATATAAAGTAGTAAAAATTGAACCATTAGGAGTAGCACCCACCAAGGCA
AAGAGAAGAGTGGTGCAGAGAGAAAAAAGAGCAGTGGGAATAGGAGCTTTGTTCCTTGGGTTCTTGGGAG
CAGCAGGAAGCACTATGGGCGCAGCGTCAATGACGCTGACGGTACAGGCCAGACAATTATTGTCTGGTAT
AGTGCAGCAGCAGAACAATTTGCTGAGGGCTATTGAGGCGCAACAGCATCTGTTGCAACTCACAGTCTGG
GGCATCAAGCAGCTCCAGGCAAGAATCCTGGCTGTGGAAAGATACCTAAAGGATCAACAGCTCCTGGGGA
TTTGGGGTTGCTCTGGAAAACTCATTTGCACCACTGCTGTGCCTTGGAATGCTAGTTGGAGTAATAAATC
TCTGGAACAGATTTGGAATCACACGACCTGGATGGAGTGGGACAGAGAAATTAACAATTACACAAGCTTA
ATACACTCCTTAATTGAAGAATCGCAAAACCAGCAAGAAAAGAATGAACAAGAATTATTGGAATTAGATA
AATGGGCAAGTTTGTGGAATTGGTTTAACATAACAAATTGGCTGTGGTATATAAAATTATTCATAATGAT
AGTAGGAGGCTTGGTAGGTTTAAGAATAGTTTTTGCTGTACTTTCTATAGTGAATAGAGTTAGGCAGGGA
TATTCACCATTATCGTTTCAGACCCACCTCCCAACCCCGAGGGGACCCGACAGGCCCGAAGGAATAGAAG
AAGAAGGTGGAGAGAGAGACAGAGACAGATCCATTCGATTAGTGAACGGATCTCGACGGTATCGCCTTTA
AAAGAAAAGGGGGGATTGGGGGGTACAGTGCAGGGGAAAGAATAGTAGACATAATAGCAACAGACATACA
AACTAAAGAATTACAAAAACAAATTACAAAAATTCAAAATTTTCGGGTTTATTACAGGGACAGCAGAGAT
CCAGTTTATCGATGAGGCCCTTTCGTCTTCACTCGAGCGCGTTGACATTGATTATTGACTAGTTATTAAT
AGTAATCAATTACGGGGTCATTAGTTCATAGCCCATATATGGAGTTCCGCGTTACATAACTTACGGTAAA
TGGCCCGCCTGGCTGACCGCCCAACGACCCCCGCCCATTGACGTCAATAATGACGTATGTTCCCATAGTA
ACGCCAATAGGGACTTTCCATTGACGTCAATGGGTGGAGTATTTACGGTAAACTGCCCACTTGGCAGTAC
ATCAAGTGTATCATATGCCAAGTACGCCCCCTATTGACGTCAATGACGGTAAATGGCCCGCCTGGCATTA
TGCCCAGTACATGACCTTATGGGACTTTCCTACTTGGCAGTACATCTACGTATTAGTCATCGCTATTACC
ATGGTGATGCGGTTTTGGCAGTACATCAATGGGCGTGGATAGCGGTTTGACTCACGGGGATTTCCAAGTC
TCCACCCCATTGACGTCAATGGGAGTTTGTTTTGGCACCAAAATCAACGGGACTTTCCAAAATGTCGTAA
CAACTCCGCCCCATTGACGCAAATGGGCGGTAGGCGTGTACGGTGGGAGGTCTATATAAGCAGAGCTCTC
TGGCTAACTAGAGAACCCACTGCTTACTGGCTTATCGAAATTAATACGACTCACTATAGGGAGACCCAAG
CTTGGTACCGAGCTCGGATCCATGGTGAGCAAGGGCGAGGAGCTGTTCACCGGGGTGGTGCCCATCCTGG
TCGAGCTGGACGGCGACGTAAACGGCCACAAGTTCAGCGTGTCCGGCGAGGGCGAGGGCGATGCCACCTA
CGGCAAGCTGACCCTGAAGTTCATCTGCACCACCGGCAAGCTGCCCGTGCCCTGGCCCACCCTCGTGACC
ACCCTGACCTACGGCGTGCAGTGCTTCAGCCGCTACCCCGACCACATGAAGCAGCACGACTTCTTCAAGT
CCGCCATGCCCGAAGGCTACGTCCAGGAGCGCACCATCTTCTTCAAGGACGACGGCAACTACAAGACCCG
CGCCGAGGTGAAGTTCGAGGGCGACACCCTGGTGAACCGCATCGAGCTGAAGGGCATCGACTTCAAGGAG
GACGGCAACATCCTGGGGCACAAGCTGGAGTACAACTACAACAGCCACAACGTCTATATCATGGCCGACA
AGCAGAAGAACGGCATCAAGGTGAACTTCAAGATCCGCCACAACATCGAGGACGGCAGCGTGCAGCTCGC
CGACCACTACCAGCAGAACACCCCCATCGGCGACGGCCCCGTGCTGCTGCCCGACAACCACTACCTGAGC
ACCCAGTCCGCCCTGAGCAAAGACCCCAACGAGAAGCGCGATCACATGGTCCTGCTGGAGTTCGTGACCG
CCGCCGGGATCACTCTCGGCATGGACGAGCTGTACAAGTACTCAGATCTCGAGCTCAAGCTTCGAATTCG
GCACGAGCTCCGAATGGCCATGGACTCGTCGCTTCAGGCCCGCCTGTTTCCCGGTCTCGCTATCAAGATC
CAACGCAGTAATGGTTTAATTCACAGTGCCAATGTAAGGACTGTGAACTTGGAGAAATCCTGTGTTTCAG
TGGAATGGGCAGAAGGAGGTGCCACAAAGGGCAAAGAGATTGATTTTGATGATGTGGCTGCAATAAACCC
AGAACTCTTACAGCTTCTTCCCTTACATCCGAAGGACAATCTGCCCTTGCAGGAAAATGTAACAATCCAG
AAACAAAAACGGAGATCCGTCAACTCCAAAATTCCTGCTCCAAAAGAAAGTCTTCGAAGCCGCTCCACTC
GCATGTCCACTGTCTCAGAGCTTCGCATCACGGCTCAGGAGAATGACATGGAGGTGGAGCTGCCTGCAGC
TGCAAACTCCCGCAAGCAGTTTTCAGTTCCTCCTGCCCCCACTAGGCCTTCCTGCCCTGCAGTGGCTGAA
ATACCATTGAGGATGGTCAGCGAGGAGATGGAAGAGCAAGTCCATTCCATCCGAGGCAGCTCTTCTGCAA
ACCCTGTGAACTCAGTTCGGAGGAAATCATGTCTTGTGAAGGAAGTGGAAAAAATGAAGAACAAGCGAGA
AGAGAAGAAGGCCCAGAACTCTGAAATGAGAATGAAGAGAGCTCAGGAGTATGACAGTAGTTTTCCAAAC
TGGGAATTTGCCCGAATGATTAAAGAATTTCGGGCTACTTTGGAATGTCATCCACTTACTATGACTGATC
CTATCGAAGAGCACAGAATATGTGTCTGTGTTAGGAAACGCCCACTGAATAAGCAAGAATTGGCCAAGAA
AGAAATTGATGTGATTTCCATTCCTAGCAAGTGTCTCCTCTTGGTACATGAACCCAAGTTGAAAGTGGAC
TTAACAAAGTATCTGGAGAACCAAGCATTCTGCTTTGACTTTGCATTTGATGAAACAGCTTCGAATGAAG
TTGTCTACAGGTTCACAGCAAGGCCACTGGTACAGACAATCTTTGAAGGTGGAAAAGCAACTTGTTTTGC
ATATGGCCAGACAGGAAGTGGCAAGACACATACTATGGGCGGAGACCTCTCTGGGAAAGCCCAGAATGCA
TCCAAAGGGATCTATGCCATGGCCTCCCGGGACGTCTTCCTCCTGAAGAATCAACCCTGCTACCGGAAGT
TGGGCCTGGAAGTCTATGTGACATTCTTCGAGATCTACAATGGGAAGCTGTTTGACCTGCTCAACAAGAA
GGCCAAGCTGCGCGTGCTGGAGGACGGCAAGCAACAGGTGCAAGTGGTGGGGCTGCAGGAGCATCTGGTT
AACTCTGCTGATGATGTCATCAAGATGATCGACATGGGCAGCGCCTGCAGAACCTCTGGGCAGACATTTG
CCAACTCCAATTCCTCCCGCTCCCACGCGTGCTTCCAAATTATTCTTCGAGCTAAAGGGAGAATGCATGG
CAAGTTCTCTTTGGTAGATCTGGCAGGGAATGAGCGAGGCGCGGACACTTCCAGTGCTGACCGGCAGACC
CGCATGGAGGGCGCAGAAATCAACAAGAGTCTCTTAGCCCTGAAGGAGTGCATCAGGGCCCTGGGACAGA
ACAAGGCTCACACCCCGTTCCGTGAGAGCAAGCTGACACAGGTGCTGAGGGACTCCTTCATTGGGGAGAA
CTCTAGGACTTGCATGATTGCCACGATCTCACCAGGCATAAGCTCCTGTGAATATACTTTAAACACCCTG
AGATATGCAGACAGGGTCAAGGAGCTGAGCCCCCACAGTGGGCCCAGTGGAGAGCAGTTGATTCAAATGG
AAACAGAAGAGATGGAAGCCTGCTCTAACGGGGCGCTGATTCCAGGCAATTTATCCAAGGAAGAGGAGGA
ACTGTCTTCCCAGATGTCCAGCTTTAACGAAGCCATGACTCAGATCAGGGAGCTGGAGGAGAAGGCTATG
GAAGAGCTCAAGGAGATCATACAGCAAGGACCAGACTGGCTTGAGCTCTCTGAGATGACCGAGCAGCCAG
ACTATGACCTGGAGACCTTTGTGAACAAAGCGGAATCTGCTCTGGCCCAGCAAGCCAAGCATTTCTCAGC
CCTGCGAGATGTCATCAAGGCCTTGCGCCTGGCCATGCAGCTGGAAGAGCAGGCTAGCAGACAAATAAGC
AGCAAGAAACGGCCCCAGTGAGCGGCCGCGCCGGCTCTAGATCGCGAACGCGTGAATTCTACCGGGTAGG
GGAGGCGCTTTTCCCAAGGCAGTCTGGAGCATGCGCTTTAGCAGCCCCGCTGGGCACTTGGCGCTACACA
AGTGGCCTCTGGCCTCGCACACATTCCACATCCACCGGTAGGCGCCAACCGGCTCCGTTCTTTGGTGGCC
CCTTCGCGCCACCTTCTACTCCTCCCCTAGTCAGGAAGTTCCCCCCCGCCCCGCAGCTCGCGTCGTGCAG
GACGTGACAAATGGAAGTAGCACGTCTCACTAGTCTCGTGCAGATGGACAGCACCGCTGAGCAATGGAAG
CGGGTAGGCCTTTGGGGCAGCGGCCAATAGCAGCTTTGCTCCTTCGCTTTCTGGGCTCAGAGGCTGGGAA
GGGGTGGGTCCGGGGGCGGGCTCAGGGGCGGGCTCAGGGGCGGGGCGGGCGCCCGAAGGTCCTCCGGAGG
CCCGGCATTCTGCACGCTTCAAAAGCGCACGTCTGCCGCGCTGTTCTCCTCTTCCTCATCTCCGGGCCTT
TCGACCTGCAGCCCAAGCTTACCATGACCGAGTACAAGCCCACGGTGCGCCTCGCCACCCGCGACGACGT
CCCCAGGGCCGTACGCACCCTCGCCGCCGCGTTCGCCGACTACCCCGCCACGCGCCACACCGTCGATCCG
GACCGCCACATCGAGCGGGTCACCGAGCTGCAAGAACTCTTCCTCACGCGCGTCGGGCTCGACATCGGCA
AGGTGTGGGTCGCGGACGACGGCGCCGCGGTGGCGGTCTGGACCACGCCGGAGAGCGTCGAAGCGGGGGC
GGTGTTCGCCGAGATCGGCCCGCGCATGGCCGAGTTGAGCGGTTCCCGGCTGGCCGCGCAGCAACAGATG
GAAGGCCTCCTGGCGCCGCACCGGCCCAAGGAGCCCGCGTGGTTCCTGGCCACCGTCGGCGTCTCGCCCG
ACCACCAGGGCAAGGGTCTGGGCAGCGCCGTCGTGCTCCCCGGAGTGGAGGCGGCCGAGCGCGCCGGGGT
GCCCGCCTTCCTGGAGACCTCCGCGCCCCGCAACCTCCCCTTCTACGAGCGGCTCGGCTTCACCGTCACC
GCCGACGTCGAGGTGCCCGAAGGACCGCGCACCTGGTGCATGACCCGCAAGCCCGGTGCCTGACGGGCGC
GTCTGGAACAATCAACCTCTGGATTACAAAATTTGTGAAAGATTGACTGGTATTCTTAACTATGTTGCTC
CTTTTACGCTATGTGGATACGCTGCTTTAATGCCTTTGTATCATGCTATTGCTTCCCGTATGGCTTTCAT
TTTCTCCTCCTTGTATAAATCCTGGTTGCTGTCTCTTTATGAGGAGTTGTGGCCCGTTGTCAGGCAACGT
GGCGTGGTGTGCACTGTGTTTGCTGACGCAACCCCCACTGGTTGGGGCATTGCCACCACCTGTCAGCTCC
TTTCCGGGACTTTCGCTTTCCCCCTCCCTATTGCCACGGCGGAACTCATCGCCGCCTGCCTTGCCCGCTG
CTGGACAGGGGCTCGGCTGTTGGGCACTGACAATTCCGTGGTGTTGTCGGGGAAGCTGACGTCCTTTCCA
TGGCTGCTCGCCTGTGTTGCCACCTGGATTCTGCGCGGGACGTCCTTCTGCTACGTCCCTTCGGCCCTCA
ATCCAGCGGACCTTCCTTCCCGCGGCCTGCTGCCGGCTCTGCGGCCTCTTCCGCGTCTTCGCCTTCGCCC
TCAGACGAGTCGGATCTCCCTTTGGGCCGCCTCCCCGCCTGGAATTAATTCTGCAGTCGAGACCTAGAAA
AACATGGAGCAATCACAAGTAGCAATACAGCAGCTACCAATGCTGATTGTGCCTGGCTAGAAGCACAAGA
GGAGGAGGAGGTGGGTTTTCCAGTCACACCTCAGGTACCTTTAAGACCAATGACTTACAAGGCAGCTGTA
GATCTTAGCCACTTTTTAAAAGAAAAGAGGGGACTGGAAGGGCTAATTCACTCCCAACGAAGACAAGATA
TCCTTGATCTGTGGATCTACCACACACAAGGCTACTTCCCTGATTAGCAGAACTACACACCAGGGCCAGG
GGTCAGATATCCACTGACCTTTGGATGGTGCTACAAGCTAGTACCAGTTGAGCCAGATAAGGTAGAAGAG
GCCAATAAAGGAGAGAACACCAGCTTGTTACACCCTGTGAGCCTGCATGGGATGGATGACCCGGAGAGAG
AAGTGTTAGAGTGGAGGTTTGACAGCCGCCTAGCATTTCATCACGTGGCCCGAGAGCTGCATCCGGAGTA
CTTCAAGAACTGCTGATATCGAGCTTGCTACAAGGGACTTTCCGCTGGGGACTTTCCAGGGAGGCGTGGC
CTGGGCGGGACTGGGGAGTGGCGAGCCCTCAGATCCTGCATATAAGCAGCTGCTTTTTGCCTGTACTGGG
TCTCTCTGGTTAGACCAGATCTGAGCCTGGGAGCTCTCTGGCTAACTAGGGAACCCACTGCTTAAGCCTC
AATAAAGCTTGCCTTGAGTGCTTCAAGTAGTGTGTGCCCGTCTGTTGTGTGACTCTGGTAACTAGAGATC
CCTCAGACCCTTTTAGTCAGTGTGGAAAATCTCTAGCAGTAGTAGTTCATGTCATCTTATTATTCAGTAT
TTATAACTTGCAAAGAAATGAATATCAGAGAGTGAGAGGCCTTGACATTGCTAGCGTTTACCGTCGACCT
CTAGCTAGAGCTTGGCGTAATCATGGTCATAGCTGTTTCCTGTGTGAAATTGTTATCCGCTCACAATTCC
ACACAACATACGAGCCGGAAGCATAAAGTGTAAAGCCTGGGGTGCCTAATGAGTGAGCTAACTCACATTA
ATTGCGTTGCGCTCACTGCCCGCTTTCCAGTCGGGAAACCTGTCGTGCCAGCTGCATTAATGAATCGGCC
AACGCGCGGGGAGAGGCGGTTTGCGTATTGGGCGCTCTTCCGCTTCCTCGCTCACTGACTCGCTGCGCTC
GGTCGTTCGGCTGCGGCGAGCGGTATCAGCTCACTCAAAGGCGGTAATACGGTTATCCACAGAATCAGGG
GATAACGCAGGAAAGAACATGTGAGCAAAAGGCCAGCAAAAGGCCAGGAACCGTAAAAAGGCCGCGTTGC
TGGCGTTTTTCCATAGGCTCCGCCCCCCTGACGAGCATCACAAAAATCGACGCTCAAGTCAGAGGTGGCG
AAACCCGACAGGACTATAAAGATACCAGGCGTTTCCCCCTGGAAGCTCCCTCGTGCGCTCTCCTGTTCCG
ACCCTGCCGCTTACCGGATACCTGTCCGCCTTTCTCCCTTCGGGAAGCGTGGCGCTTTCTCATAGCTCAC
GCTGTAGGTATCTCAGTTCGGTGTAGGTCGTTCGCTCCAAGCTGGGCTGTGTGCACGAACCCCCCGTTCA
GCCCGACCGCTGCGCCTTATCCGGTAACTATCGTCTTGAGTCCAACCCGGTAAGACACGACTTATCGCCA
CTGGCAGCAGCCACTGGTAACAGGATTAGCAGAGCGAGGTATGTAGGCGGTGCTACAGAGTTCTTGAAGT
GGTGGCCTAACTACGGCTACACTAGAAGAACAGTATTTGGTATCTGCGCTCTGCTGAAGCCAGTTACCTT
CGGAAAAAGAGTTGGTAGCTCTTGATCCGGCAAACAAACCACCGCTGGTAGCGGTGGTTTTTTTGTTTGC
AAGCAGCAGATTACGCGCAGAAAAAAAGGATCTCAAGAAGATCCTTTGATCTTTTCTACGGGGTCTGACG
CTCAGTGGAACGAAAACTCACGTTAAGGGATTTTGGTCATGAGATTATCAAAAAGGATCTTCACCTAGAT
CCTTTTAAATTAAAAATGAAGTTTTAAATCAATCTAAAGTATATATGAGTAAACTTGGTCTGACAGTTAC
CAATGCTTAATCAGTGAGGCACCTATCTCAGCGATCTGTCTATTTCGTTCATCCATAGTTGCCTGACTCC
CCGTCGTGTAGATAACTACGATACGGGAGGGCTTACCATCTGGCCCCAGTGCTGCAATGATACCGCGAGA
CCCACGCTCACCGGCTCCAGATTTATCAGCAATAAACCAGCCAGCCGGAAGGGCCGAGCGCAGAAGTGGT
CCTGCAACTTTATCCGCCTCCATCCAGTCTATTAATTGTTGCCGGGAAGCTAGAGTAAGTAGTTCGCCAG
TTAATAGTTTGCGCAACGTTGTTGCCATTGCTACAGGCATCGTGGTGTCACGCTCGTCGTTTGGTATGGC
TTCATTCAGCTCCGGTTCCCAACGATCAAGGCGAGTTACATGATCCCCCATGTTGTGCAAAAAAGCGGTT
AGCTCCTTCGGTCCTCCGATCGTTGTCAGAAGTAAGTTGGCCGCAGTGTTATCACTCATGGTTATGGCAG
CACTGCATAATTCTCTTACTGTCATGCCATCCGTAAGATGCTTTTCTGTGACTGGTGAGTACTCAACCAA
GTCATTCTGAGAATAGTGTATGCGGCGACCGAGTTGCTCTTGCCCGGCGTCAATACGGGATAATACCGCG
CCACATAGCAGAACTTTAAAAGTGCTCATCATTGGAAAACGTTCTTCGGGGCGAAAACTCTCAAGGATCT
TACCGCTGTTGAGATCCAGTTCGATGTAACCCACTCGTGCACCCAACTGATCTTCAGCATCTTTTACTTT
CACCAGCGTTTCTGGGTGAGCAAAAACAGGAAGGCAAAATGCCGCAAAAAAGGGAATAAGGGCGACACGG
AAATGTTGAATACTCATACTCTTCCTTTTTCAATATTATTGAAGCATTTATCAGGGTTATTGTCTCATGA
GCGGATACATATTTGAATGTATTTAGAAAAATAAACAAATAGGGGTTCCGCGCACATTTCCCCGAAAAGT
GCCACCTGACGTCGACGGATCGGGAGATCAACTTGTTTATTGCAGCTTATAATGGTTACAAATAAAGCAA
TAGCATCACAAATTTCACAAATAAAGCATTTTTTTCACTGCATTCTAGTTGTGGTTTGTCCAAACTCATC
AATGTATCTTATCATGTCTGGATCAACTGGATAACTCAAGCTAACCAAAATCATCCCAAACTTCCCACCC
CATACCCTATTACCACTGCCAATTACCTGTGGTTTCATTTACTCTAAACCTGTGATTCCTCTGAATTATT
TTCATTTTAAAGAAATTGTATTTGTTAAATATGTACTACAAACTTAGTAGTT
Features (pLannotate 1.2.2; 27 found; start..end, strand, type, name):
    376..633     +  LTR            5' LTR (truncated): truncated 5' long terminal repeat (LTR) from HIV-1
    680..805     +  misc_feature   HIV-1 Ψ: packaging signal of human immunodeficiency virus type 1
    789..1127    +  CDS            HIV-1 gag (fragment): gag protein from human immunodeficiency virus 1; gag
   1302..1535    +  misc_feature   RRE: The Rev response element (RRE) of HIV-1 allows for Rev-dependent mRNA export from the nucleus to the cytoplasm.
   1912..2012    +  CDS            Rev (fragment): human immunodeficiency virus 1 (HIV-1) Rev protein; rev; enhances nuclear export of unspliced and incompletely spliced viral mRNAs
   2027..2142    +  misc_feature   cPPT/CTS: central polypurine tract and central termination sequence of HIV-1 (lacking the first T)
   2214..2593    +  enhancer       CMV enhancer: human cytomegalovirus immediate early enhancer
   2594..2797    +  promoter       CMV promoter: human cytomegalovirus (CMV) immediate early promoter
   2793..2826    +  LTR            5' LTR (truncated) (fragment): truncated 5' long terminal repeat (LTR) from HIV-1
   2842..2860    +  promoter       T7 promoter: promoter for bacteriophage T7 RNA polymerase
   2892..3608    +  CDS            EGFP: EGFP is a basic (constitutively fluorescent) green fluorescent protein published in 1996, derived from Aequorea victoria. It is reported to be a rapidly-maturing weak dimer with moderate acid sensitivity.
   3610..3639    +  misc_feature   MCS (fragment): multiple cloning site
   3654..5828    +  CDS            KIF2C: KIF2C_HUMAN - Also known as KNSL6. Experimental evidence at protein level: Swiss-Prot protein existence level 1. In complex with KIF18B, constitutes the major microtubule plus-end depolymerizing activity in mitotic cells (PubMed:21820309). Regulates the turnover of microtubules at the kinetochore and functions in chromosome segregation during mitosis (PubMed:19060894). Plays a role in chromosome congression and is required for the lateral to end- on conversion of the chromosome-microtubule attachment (PubMed:23891108). From Homo sapiens (Human).
   5874..6373    +  promoter       PGK promoter: mouse phosphoglycerate kinase 1 promoter
   6394..6993    +  CDS            PuroR: puromycin N-acetyltransferase; pac from Streptomyces alboniger; confers resistance to puromycin
   7010..7598    +  misc_feature   WPRE: woodchuck hepatitis virus posttranscriptional regulatory element
   7615..8133    +  CDS            nef (fragment): NEF_HV1BR - Experimental evidence at protein level: Swiss-Prot protein existence level 1. Extracellular Nef protein targets CD4(+) T-lymphocytes for apoptosis by interacting with CXCR4 surface receptors (PubMed:14990729). From Human immunodeficiency virus type 1 group M subtype B (isolate BRU/LAI) (HIV-1).
   8181..8438    +  LTR            5' LTR (truncated): truncated 5' long terminal repeat (LTR) from HIV-1
   8588..8610    -  protein_bind   lac operator (fragment): The lac repressor binds to the lac operator to inhibit transcription in E. coli. This inhibition can be relieved by adding lactose or isopropyl-β-D-thiogalactopyranoside (IPTG). lac repressor encoded by lacI
   8614..8644    -  promoter       lac promoter: promoter for the E. coli lac operon
   8659..8680    -  protein_bind   CAP binding site: CAP binding activates transcription in the presence of cAMP. E. coli catabolite activator protein
   8693..8785    -  CDS            lacI (fragment): lac repressor; lacI; The lac repressor binds to the lac operator to inhibit transcription in E. coli. This inhibition can be relieved by adding lactose or isopropyl-β-D-thiogalactopyranoside (IPTG).
   8968..9556    -  rep_origin     ori: high-copy-number ColE1/pMB1/pBR322/pUC origin of replication
   9727..10587   -  CDS            AmpR: β-lactamase; bla; confers resistance to ampicillin, carbenicillin, and related antibiotics
  10588..10692   -  promoter       AmpR promoter: bla
  10740..10874   +  polyA_signal   SV40 poly(A) signal: SV40 polyadenylation signal
  11041..328     +  CDS            nef (fragment) (across the origin): NEF_HV1BR - Experimental evidence at protein level: Swiss-Prot protein existence level 1. Extracellular Nef protein targets CD4(+) T-lymphocytes for apoptosis by interacting with CXCR4 surface receptors (PubMed:14990729). From Human immunodeficiency virus type 1 group M subtype B (isolate BRU/LAI) (HIV-1).
