[The description below was written by a language model from this plasmid's Addgene catalogue record and pLannotate feature annotations shown in this document.]
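Description:
pLV-CMV-KIF2C is an HIV-1-based lentiviral expression plasmid built on the Clontech pLVX backbone, in which the original pTight (tetracycline-responsive) promoter was replaced by the constitutive CMV promoter. It is catalogued as a mammalian expression vector of about 11 kb. In bacteria it is maintained through a high-copy ColE1/pUC-type origin and selected with ampicillin via the β-lactamase gene. The annotated viral elements are LTR sequences flanking the transfer cassette, the Ψ packaging signal with an adjoining gag fragment, the Rev response element for Rev-dependent nuclear export of the genomic RNA, and the cPPT/CTS, which aids nuclear import of the reverse-transcribed genome. No functional packaging genes are annotated, so virus production would depend on helper plasmids supplied in trans.

The payload is human KIF2C (also called MCAK), a kinesin-13 family microtubule depolymerase that regulates kinetochore microtubule turnover and chromosome segregation in mitosis. It is fused at its N-terminus to EGFP through a short remnant of a multiple cloning site. The fusion is driven by the CMV enhancer and promoter, and the insert was cloned between BamHI and NotI sites. Downstream, a mouse PGK promoter drives the puromycin N-acetyltransferase gene for selection of transduced cells, and a WPRE ahead of the 3' LTR enhances transcript stability and expression. The stated purpose is over-expression of GFP-KIF2C. Part of the plasmid derives from an earlier construct used in work on chromosomal instability, and the associated publication concerns cGAS-STING signalling in chromosomally unstable cancers. The record itself does not spell out the experimental rationale beyond over-expression.
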