Addgene plasmid #205994: pLV-CMV-KIF2C
Purpose: Over-expression of GFP-KIF2c
Depositing lab: Floris Foijer. Depositing organization: University Medical Center Groningen. Publication: cGAS-STING drives the IL-6-dependent survival of chromosomally instable cancers. Hong C, Schubert M, Tijhuis AE, Requesens M, Roorda M, van den Brink A, Ruiz LA, Bakker PL, van der Sluis T, Pieters W, Chen M, Wardenaar R, van der Vegt B, Spierings DCJ, de Bruyn M, van Vugt MATM, Foijer F. Nature. 2022 Jul;607(7918):366-373. doi: 10.1038/s41586-022-04847-2. Epub 2022 Jun 15. PubMed 35705809.
Backbone
  Vector backbone: pLVX
  Backbone manufacturer: Clontech
  Backbone size w/o insert (bp): 8134
  Total vector size (bp): 11089
  Modifications to backbone: Replaced pTight-promoter by CMV-promoter
  Vector type: Mammalian Expression
  Selectable markers: Puromycin
Growth in bacteria
  Bacterial resistance: Ampicillin, 100 μg/mL
  Growth temperature: 37°C
  Growth strain: NEB Stable
  Copy number: High Copy
Gene/Insert
  Gene/Insert name: KIF2c
  Species: H. sapiens (human)
  Insert size (bp): 2178
  GenBank ID: NM_006845.4
  Entrez Gene: KIF2C (a.k.a. CT139, KNSL6, MCAK)
  Promoter: CMV
  Tag / fusion protein: GFP (N terminal on insert)
  Cloning method: Restriction Enzyme; 5′ cloning site BamHI (not destroyed); 3′ cloning site NotI (not destroyed)
  Sequencing primers: 5′ CGCAAATGGGCGGTAGGCGTG; 3′ AAGCGCCTCCCCTACCCGGT
Resource information
  A portion of this plasmid was derived from a plasmid made by: Bakhoum, S. F.
Terms and licenses: Academic/Nonprofit Terms; Industry Terms: Not Available to Industry
Depositor comments: Bakhoum, S. F. et al. Chromosomal instability drives metastasis through a cytosolic DNA response. Nature 553, 467–472 (2018).
How to cite: pLV-CMV-KIF2C was a gift from Floris Foijer (Addgene plasmid # 205994 ; http://n2t.net/addgene:205994 ; RRID:Addgene_205994)
